>Addgene plasmid #160541 | pGS_101 | addgene full sequence | sequence record 319716 | Addgene NGS Result
ATGTCTGCCCCTAAGTTACCAATAGATAGCGGTTTAATATAAGGTTTCAACAAGAAATATTTTGTGAAAA
TCAAAAGTTAATAGTTTCACTGTCGAAAATATGAAAGTTTAAGTTTTCAGTTCATCCCATTGTAGTTATC
AAATTTCTGTGTTTCCCGTATATGTGTGCTCTGTATTCATCGCTATCTTGAAACTGGTTATGATCGTTGC
GCATGTGACCTGTATCGCTCAAAAGAGCCCGGCACCGGTACCGGGCAAAAGCCCCTAGCAAGCTAAAATG
ATTCAACTTTCGTAGTAATTTGTTCAACCGGTCACAGTAAAGTCAATGACTAACTTTTGAATCGAGGATG
TATTTCCAATTGAAAGCAATGTATATATAAACCATTGTGTTGAAGCTTGTCTTACAGTTTTCTTGTATCC
TCCCATTGTTCATATAGTACTTAAAGTACCATAATCCTTAAAGAACAAACTTGAAAGAGAATACACTATA
CACAACTAATAAATAAAGAATAATCATGGCTGTGACCAAGACAATTGTAGTTCTACCAGGTGACCATGTT
GGTCAAGAAATCACTGAAGAGGCCATTAAAGTTTTAAATGCTATTCAGGAATGTCGTCCAGACAAGGTCA
ATTTCAAGTTTGATCATCATTTGATCGGTGGTGCTGCAATTGATGCCACTGGTGTTCCATTACCAGACGA
AGCTTTGGAGGCCTCTAAGAAAGCTGATGCCGTGCTTCTGGGTGCTGTTGGTGGTCCAAAATGGGGTACT
GGCGCTGTCAGACCAGAACAAGGTCTTTTGAAAATCCGTAAGGAGTTGCAATTGTATGCTAATCTAAGAC
CATGTAATTTTGCATCTGATTCCTTACTAGATCTATCGCCATTGAAGCCTGAAATTGCAAGAGGTACAGA
TTTCGTCGTTGTTAGAGAACTAGTGGGTGGTATTTATTTCGGGGAGAGAAAAGAAGATGAAGGTGATGGT
GTCGCCTGGGATAGCGAAAAGTATTCTGTGCCCGAAGTTCAAAGAATCACTAGAATGGCTGCTTTCATGG
CTCTGCAACACAACCCACCTTTACCTATTTGGTCTCTAGATAAAGCCAACGTTCTAGCATCATCAAGATT
ATGGAGAAAAACAGTGGAAGAGACGATTAAGAATGAATTCCCACAATTGACTGTTCAACATCAATTGATT
GATTCCGCTGCTATGATCTTGGTTAAGAACCCAACTCATCTAAATGGTATTATTATCACAAACAATATGT
TTGGTGATATTATCTCCGATGAAGCCTCCGTGATCCCAGGTTCGTTAGGATTACTTCCATCTGCCTCCTT
GGCATCTCTTCCAGATAAGAATACGGCATTTGGTTTATATGAGCCATGTCATGGCTCTGCTCCAGACTTA
CCAAAGGGAAAGGTTAACCCCGTAGCAACAATCCTATCTGCTGCTATGATGTTGAAGTTGTCTCTGGACC
TGTTCGAAGAAGGTGAAATTATAGAACAAGCAGTCAAGAAAGTGTTGGATTCTGGTATCAGAACAGCGGA
TCTAAAGGGTACCAACTCTACTACTGAGGTCGGTGATGCAGTAGCGAAAGCTGTCAGGGAACTATTAGCT
TAGACTTAGTAGATGTACAGTTGCATACATAAGTCTGAACAGAAAGAAGTAAATATCATATCTAGTTCGG
TTTAGAAATCAGTGACTATATTGGTTTTGACCAGATCGCAATCCTTGCAAGCATTTAGTAATGACTATCA
AACCGGTGAATCATCTGATAAGGCTATATTAGCTTGTGCATTCGCATGTATCGGGAAACGAACGGTACCG
GGCCCAAATACCAACAAAAGCTGGAGCTCTAGTACGGATTAGAAGCCGCCGAGCGGGTGACAGCCCTCCG
AAGGAAGACTCTCCTCCGTGCGTCCTCGTCTTCACCGGTCGCGTTCCTGAAACGCAGATGTGCCTCGCGC
CGCACTGCTCCGAACAATAAAGATTCTACAATACTAGCTTTTATGGTTATGAAGAGGAAAAATTGGCAGT
AACCTGGCCCCACAAACCTTCAAATGAACGAATCAAATTAACAACCATAGGATGATAATGCGATTAGTTT
TTTAGCCTTATTTCTGGGGTAATTAATCAGCGAAGCGATGATTTTTGATCTATTAACAGATATATAAATG
CAAAAACTGCATAACCACTTTAACTAATACTTTCAACATTTTCGGTTTGTATTACTTCTTATTCAAATGT
AATAAAAGTATCAACAAAAAATTGTTAATATACCTCTATACTTTAACGTCAAGGAGAAAAAACCAAAACA
ACTAATTCGAAATGTTTTTCAACAGACTAAGCGCTGGCAAGCTGCTGGTACCACTCTCCGTGGTCCTGTA
CGCCCTTTTCGTGGTAATATTACCTTTACAGAATTCTTTCCACTCCTCCAATGTTTTAGTTAGAGGTAAG
GTGGAGCAAGCGGTGGAGACAGAGCCGGAGCCCGAGCTGCGCCAGCAGACCGAGTGGCAGAGCGGCCAGC
GCTGGGAACTGGCACTGGGTCGCTTTTGGGATTACCTGCGCTGGGTGCAGACACTGTCTGAGCAGGTGCA
GGAGGAGCTGCTCAGCTCCCAGGTCACCCAGGAACTGAGGGCGCTGATGGACGAGACCATGAAGGAGTTG
AAGGCCTACAAATCGGAACTGGAGGAACAACTGACCCCGGTGGCGGAGGAGACGCGGGCACGGCTGTCCA
AGGAGCTGCAGGCGGCGCAGGCCCGGCTGGGCGCGGACATGGAGGACGTGCGCGGCCGCCTGGTGCAGTA
CCGCGGCGAGGTGCAGGCCATGCTCGGCCAGAGCACCGAGGAGCTGCGGGTGCGCCTCGCCTCCCACCTG
CGCAAGCTGCGTAAGCGGCTCCTCCGCGATGCCGATGACCTGCAGAAGCGCCTGGCAGTGTACCAGGCCG
GGGCCCGCGAGGGCGCCGAGCGCGGCCTCAGCGCCATCCGCGAGCGCCTGGGGCCCCTGGTGGAACAGGG
CCGCGTGCGGGCCGCCACTGTGGGCTCCCTGGCCGGCCAGCCGCTACAGGAGCGGGCCCAGGCCTGGGGC
GAGCGGCTGCGCGCGCGGATGGAGGAGATGGGCAGCCGGACCCGCGACCGCCTGGACGAGGTGAAGGAGC
AGGTGGCGGAGGTGCGCGCCAAGCTGGAGGAGCAGGCCCAGCAGATACGCCTGCAGGCCGAGGCCTTCCA
GGCCCGCCTCAAGAGCTGGTTCGAGCCCCTGGTGGAAGACATGCAGCGCCAGTGGGCCGGGCTGGTGGAG
AAGGTGCAGGCTGCCGTGGGCACCAGCGCCGCCCCTGTGCCCAGCGACAATCACTGAGGCCGCCACCGCG
GTGGAGCTCTAAGCAAATAGCTAAATTATATACGAATTAATATTATGATTAAGTGTTTACGTGAGTGCGA
TATTTTTATTACTATCTTATACAGTTGTATATACTCTATAAAATGAGTTGTCTATTAATTAACGCGATGA
ATGCTTTCTGGGTTTACCTCTCCAACAACTCTAGTTTACTTCTCAATACATTCAATTGTATTTGATTTGT
CAATACTTCATCATTAATCAATTCTATAGTTTTGTTTTTCTCGTTTATTTCCAAATTTAATGCATCAATT
TTATTATTCAATTTGTCGTTGATTTTGGTTAATGATTTTATGGTTTGATCTCTGGCATTGATTGTTTGTG
TTAGTTTTTCATTATTGATAATTAAATTATTTAAGTTAGTTATCAACTCGGTGTTTTCAAGTTTCAAGTT
TTCAATTTCTTTAGAGTTTATTAGATTTGTCAAAGTTTCTGAATTGCTTGATTGGTCCTGTAGAAGAGTA
TTTGTTGTTGTGGATAATTGATTCAATTTTTGAGACAATTGCTGGAAGGCGTTGAAATATCTAGCATCAA
TCTCATGGTTTTTTTCCCGAGAGTCTCGTAGATTCAATTGTTTTAATATATCTTGGGACCACTCTTGATT
TGAACTCATGGAAATTAAACTGGGTGTTGTGTTGTGGTGTAATGATTGTACCCCCTTTGCTTATAATTGT
GTGGCCACCGAAGTCGGTGATGCTGTCGCCGAAGAAGTTAAGAAAATCCTTGCTTAAAAAGATTCTCTTT
TTTTATGATATTTGTACATAAACTTTATAAATGAAATTCATAATAGAAACGACACGAAATTACAAAATGG
AATATGTTCATAGGGTAGACGAAACTATATACGCAATCTACATACATTTATCAAGAAGGAGAAAAAGGAG
GATGTAAAGGAATACAGGTAAGCAAATTGATACTAATGGCTCAACGTGATAAGGAAAAAGAATTGCACTT
TAACATTAATATTGACAAGGAGGAGGGCACCACACAAAAAGTTAGGTGTAACAGAAAATCATGAAACTAT
GATTCCTAATTTATATATTGGAGGATTTTCTCTAAAAAAAAAAAAATACAACAAATAAAAAACACTCAAT
GACCTGACCATTTGATGGAGTTTAAGTCAATACCTCCTTGAACCATTTCCCATAATGGTGAAAGTTCCCT
CAAGAATTTTACTCTGTCAGAAACGGCCTTAACGACGTAGGCCGGCCATTTAAATGTTTAAACGGCCACG
CTGGCCCCCTATAGTGAGTCGTATTACAATTCACTGGCCGTCGTTTTACAACGTCGTGACTGGGAAAACC
CTGGCGTTACCCAACTTAATCGCCTTGCAGCACATCCCCCTTTCGCCAGCTGGCGTAATAGCGAAGAGGC
CCGCACCGATCGCCCTTCCCAACAGTTGCGCAGCCTGAATGGCGAATGG
[124 nt withheld, positions 4810-4933]
C
[91 nt withheld, positions 4935-5025]
A
[49 nt withheld, positions 5027-5075]
CCTTTGACGTTGGAGTCCACGTTCTTT
[37 nt withheld, positions 5103-5139]
ACCCTATCTCGGTCTATTCTTTTGATTTATAAGGGATTTTGCCGATTTCGGCCTATTGGTTAAAAAATGA
GCTGATTTAACAAAAATTTAACGCGAATTTTAACAAAATATTAACGCTTACAATTTCCTGATGCGGTATT
TTCTCCTTACGCATCTGTGCGGTATTTCACACCGCATAGGGTAATAACTGATATAATTAAATTGAAGCTC
TAATTTGTGAGTTTAGTATTAGGATCTCTACCCTTGGCGAAAAGTCCTCTGCCAACAATGATGATATCTG
ATCCACCACTTACAACTTCGTCGACGGTTCTGTACTGCTGACCCAATATGCGTATATATACCAATCTAAG
TCTGTGCTCCTTCCTTCGTTCTTCCTTCTGTTCGGAGATTACCGAATCAAAAAAATTTCAAGGAAACCGA
AATCAAAAAAAAGAATAAAAAAAAAATGATGAATTGAAAAGGTGGTATGGTGCACTCTCAGTACAATCTG
CTCTGATGCCGCATAGTTAAGCCAGCCCCGACACCCGCCAACACCCGCTGACGCGCCCTGACGGGCTTGT
CTGCTCCCGGCATCCGCTTACAGACAAGCTGTGACCGTCTCCGGGAGCTGCATGTGTCAGAGGTTTTCAC
CGTCATCACCGAAACGCGCGAGACGAAAGGGCCTCGTGATACGCCTATTTTTATAGGTTAATGTCATGAT
AATAATGGTTTCTTAGACGTCGGCGCGCCGAGGACGTCAGGTGGCACTTTTCGGGGAAATGTGCGCGGAA
CCCCTATTTGTTTATTTTTCTAAATACATTCAAATATGTATCCGCTCATGAGACAATAACCCTGATAAAT
GCTTCAATAATATTGAAAAAGGAAGAGTATGAGTATTCAACATTTCCGTGTCGCCCTTATTCCCTTTTTT
GCGGCATTTTGCCTTCCTGTTTTTGCTCACCCAGAAACGCTGGTGAAAGTAAAAGATGCTGAAGATCAGT
TGGGTGCACGAGTGGGTTACATCGAACTGGATCTCAACAGCGGTAAGATCCTTGAGAGTTTTCGCCCCGA
AGAACGTTTTCCAATGATGAGCACTTTTAAAGTTCTGCTATGTGGCGCGGTATTATCCCGTATTGACGCC
GGGCAAGAGCAACTCGGTCGCCGCATACACTATTCTCAGAATGACTTGGTTGAGTACTCACCAGTCACAG
AAAAGCATCTTACGGATGGCATGACAGTAAGAGAATTATGCAGTGCTGCCATAACCATGAGTGATAACAC
TGCGGCCAACTTACTTCTGACAACGATCGGAGGACCGAAGGAGCTAACCGCTTTTTTGCACAACATGGGG
GATCATGTAACTCGCCTTGATCGTTGGGAACCGGAGCTGAATGAAGCCATACCAAACGACGAGCGTGACA
CCACGATGCCTGTAGCAATGGCAACAACGTTGCGCAAACTATTAACTGGCGAACTACTTACTCTAGCTTC
CCGGCAACAATTAATAGACTGGATGGAGGCGGATAAAGTTGCAGGACCACTTCTGCGCTCGGCCCTTCCG
GCTGGCTGGTTTATTGCTGATAAATCTGGAGCCGGTGAGCGTGGGTCTCGCGGTATCATTGCAGCACTGG
GGCCAGATGGTAAGCCCTCCCGTATCGTAGTTATCTACACGACGGGGAGTCAGGCAACTATGGATGAACG
AAATAGACAGATCGCTGAGATAGGTGCCTCACTGATTAAGCATTGGTAACTGTCAGACCAAGTTTACTCA
TATATACTTTAGATTGATTTAAAACTTCATTTTTAATTTAAAAGGATCTAGGTGAAGATCCTTTTTGATA
ATCTCATGACCAAAATCCCTTAACGTGAGTTTTCGTTCCACTGAGCGTCAGACCCCGTAGAAAAGATCAA
AGGATCTTCTTGAGATCCTTTTTTTCTGCGCGTAATCTGCTGCTTGCAAACAAAAAAACCACCGCTACCA
GCGGTGGTTTGTTTGCCGGATCAAGAGCTACCAACTCTTTTTCCGAAGGTAACTGGCTTCAGCAGAGCGC
AGATACCAAATACTGTTCTTCTAGTGTAGCCGTAGTTAGGCCACCACTTCAAGAACTCTGTAGCACCGCC
TACATACCTCGCTCTGCTAATCCTGTTACCAGTGGCTGCTGCCAGTGGCGATAAGTCGTGTCTTACCGGG
TTGGACTCAAGACGATAGTTACCGGATAAGGCGCAGCGGTCGGGCTGAACGGGGGGTTCGTGCACACAGC
CCAGCTTGGAGCGAACGACCTACACCGAACTGAGATACCTACAGCGTGAGCTATGAGAAAGCGCCACGCT
TCCCGAAGGGAGAAAGGCGGACAGGTATCCGGTAAGCGGCAGGGTCGGAACAGGAGAGCGCACGAGGGAG
CTTCCAGGGGGAAACGCCTGGTATCTTTATAGTCCTGTCGGGTTTCGCCACCTCTGACTTGAGCGTCGAT
TTTTGTGATGCTCGTCAGGGGGGCGGAGCCTATGGAAAAACGCCAGCAACGCGGCCTTTTTACGGTTCCT
GGCCTTTTGCTGGCCTTTTGCTCACATGTTCTTTCCTGCGTTATCCCCTGATTCTGTGGATAACCGTATT
ACCGCCTTTGAGTGAGCTGATACCGCTCGCCGCAGCCGAACGACCGAGCGCAGCGAGTCAGTGAGCGAGG
AAGCGGAAGAGCGCCCAATACGCAAACCGCCTCTCCCCGCGCGTTGGCCGATTCATTAATGCAGCTGGCA
CGACAGGTTTCCCGACTGGAAAGCGGGCAGTGAGCGCAACGCAATTAATGTGAGTTAGCTCACTCATTAG
GCACCCCAGGCTTTACACTTTATGCTTCCGGCTCGTATGTTGTGTGGAATTGTGAGCGGATAACAATTTC
ACACAGGAAACAGCTATGACCATGATTACGCCAAGCTCGGAATTAACCCTCACTAAAGGGAACAAAAGCT
GGGCCGGCCATTTAAATGTTTAAACGGCCACGCTGGCCGAGGAGAACTTCTAGTATATCTACATACCTAA
TATTATTGCCTTATTAAAAATGGAATCCCAACGATTACATCAAAATCCACATTCTCTTCAAAATCAATTG
TCCTGTACTTCCTTGTTCATGTGTGTTCAAAAACGTTATATTTATAGGATAATTATACTCTATTTCTCAA
CAAGTAATTGGTTGTTTGGCCGAGCGGTCTAAGGCGCCTGATTCAAGAAATATCTTGACCGCAGTTAACT
GTGGGAATACTCAGGTATCGTAAGATGCAAGAGTTCGAATCTCTTAGCAACCATTATTTTTTTCCTCAAC
ATAACGAGAACACACAGGGGCGCTATCGCACAGAATCAAATTCGATGACTGGAAATTTTTTGTTAATTTC
AGAGGTCGCCTGACGCATATACCTTTTTCAACTGAAAAATTGGGAGAAAAAGGAAAGGTGAGAGCGCCGG
AACCGGCTTTTCATATAGAATAGAGAAGCGTTCATGACTAAATGCTTGCATCACAATACTTGAAGTTGAC
AATATTATTTAAGGACCTATTGTTTTTTCCAATAGGTGGTTAGCAATCGTCTTACTTTCTAACTTTTCTT
ACCTTTTACATTTCAGCAATATATATATATATATTTCAAGGATATACCATTCTA
Features (pLannotate 1.2.2; 25 found; start..end, strand, type, name):
    516..1610    +  CDS            LEU2: LEU3_YEAST - Experimental evidence at protein level: Swiss-Prot protein existence level 1. Catalyzes the oxidation of 3-carboxy-2-hydroxy-4- methylpentanoate (3-isopropylmalate) to 3-carboxy-4-methyl-2- oxopentanoate. The product decarboxylates to 4-methyl-2 oxopentanoate. From Saccharomyces cerevisiae (strain ATCC 204508 / S288c) (Baker's yeast).
   1855..2296    +  promoter       GAL1 promoter: S. cerevisiae GAL1; inducible promoter, regulated by Gal4
   2322..2447    +  CDS            KAR2 (fragment): BIP_YEAST - Also known as GRP78 From Saccharomyces cerevisiae (strain ATCC 204508 / S288c) (Baker's yeast).
   2442..3344    +  CDS            APOE (fragment): APOE_HUMAN - Experimental evidence at protein level: Swiss-Prot protein existence level 1. (Microbial infection) Through its interaction with HCV envelope glycoprotein E2, participates in the attachment of HCV to HSPGs and other receptors (LDLr, VLDLr, and SR-B1) on the cell surface and to the assembly, maturation and infectivity of HCV viral particles (PubMed:25122793, PubMed:29695434). This interaction is probably promoted via the up-regulation of cellular autophagy by the virus (PubMed:29695434). From Homo sapiens (Human).
   3348..3369    -  misc_feature   MCS (fragment): pBluescript multiple cloning site
   4065..4117    +  CDS            LEU2 (fragment): 3-isopropylmalate dehydrogenase, required for leucine biosynthesis; S. cerevisiae LEU2; yeast auxotrophic marker
   4479..4589    -  CDS            NFS1 (fragment): NFS1_YEAST - Also known as SPL1 From Saccharomyces cerevisiae (strain ATCC 204508 / S288c) (Baker's yeast).
   4628..4646    -  promoter       T7 promoter: promoter for bacteriophage T7 RNA polymerase
   4649..4806    +  CDS            lacZα (fragment): LacZα fragment of β-galactosidase; lacZ fragment
   4810..5238    +  rep_origin     f1 ori (sequence partly withheld): f1 bacteriophage origin of replication; arrow indicates direction of (+) strand synthesis
   5266..5317    -  misc_feature   bom (fragment): basis of mobility region from pBR322
   5373..5465    -  CDS            URA3 (fragment): PYRF_YEAST - Experimental evidence at protein level: Swiss-Prot protein existence level 1. From Saccharomyces cerevisiae (strain ATCC 204508 / S288c) (Baker's yeast).
   5465..5597    -  promoter       URA3 promoter (fragment): S. cerevisiae URA3
   5605..5654    -  misc_feature   bom (fragment): basis of mobility region from pBR322
   5756..5791    -  CDS            rop (fragment): Rop protein, which maintains plasmids at low copy number; rop
   5903..6007    +  promoter       AmpR promoter: bla
   6008..6868    +  CDS            AmpR: β-lactamase; bla; confers resistance to ampicillin, carbenicillin, and related antibiotics
   7039..7627    +  rep_origin     ori: high-copy-number ColE1/pMB1/pBR322/pUC origin of replication
   7810..7902    +  CDS            lacI (fragment): lac repressor; lacI; The lac repressor binds to the lac operator to inhibit transcription in E. coli. This inhibition can be relieved by adding lactose or isopropyl-β-D-thiogalactopyranoside (IPTG).
   7915..7936    +  protein_bind   CAP binding site: CAP binding activates transcription in the presence of cAMP. E. coli catabolite activator protein
   7951..7981    +  promoter       lac promoter: promoter for the E. coli lac operon
   7989..8005    +  protein_bind   lac operator: The lac repressor binds to the lac operator to inhibit transcription in E. coli. This inhibition can be relieved by adding lactose or isopropyl-β-D-thiogalactopyranoside (IPTG). lac repressor encoded by lacI
   8050..8068    +  promoter       T3 promoter: promoter for bacteriophage T3 RNA polymerase
   8139..8216    +  CDS            YO192_YEAST (fragment): Experimental evidence at protein level: Swiss-Prot protein existence level 1. From Saccharomyces cerevisiae (strain ATCC 204508 / S288c) (Baker's yeast).
   8356..8763    +  promoter       LEU2 promoter: S. cerevisiae LEU2
