[The description below was written by a language model from this plasmid's Addgene catalogue record and pLannotate feature annotations shown in this document.]
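Description:
pGS_101 is a yeast expression plasmid built on the pNH605 backbone for galactose-inducible production of human apolipoprotein E, ε4 allele (APOE4), in Saccharomyces cerevisiae. It shuttles through E. coli using a high-copy ColE1/pUC-type origin and an ampicillin resistance gene (β-lactamase with its own promoter), and it also carries an f1 phage origin along with pBluescript-derived remnants such as the lac promoter/operator, a lacZα fragment, and T3 and T7 promoters. Selection in yeast relies on the LEU2 auxotrophic marker, annotated as a full-length coding sequence with its native promoter (the promoter sits at the end of the linearised record and so is contiguous with the gene in the circular plasmid). No yeast replication origin (2μ or CEN/ARS) appears in the feature table. Additional fragments of LEU2 and of the NFS1 gene are annotated downstream of the expression cassette, an arrangement consistent with an integrating design, although the record does not state the mode of maintenance.

The payload consists of the GAL1 promoter, which is regulated by Gal4 and induced by galactose, driving an open reading frame in which the N-terminal signal sequence of the yeast ER chaperone Kar2 (BiP) is fused to the APOE coding sequence. The Kar2 leader serves as a yeast secretory signal peptide, directing the human protein into the secretory pathway. No terminator is annotated in the feature list. The insert was assembled by Gibson cloning. The associated work concerns how APOE4 perturbs intracellular lipid homeostasis, so the plasmid serves as a tool for inducible expression of APOE4 in a yeast model.
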