Addgene plasmid #160541: pGS_101
Purpose: Expresses Human APOE4 with a yeast secretory signal peptide under the control of the yeast Gal promoter
Depositing lab: Susan Lindquist & Li-Huei Tsai. Depositing organization: Whitehead Institute for Biomedical Research. Publication: APOE4 disrupts intracellular lipid homeostasis in human iPSC-derived glia. Sienski G, Narayan P, Bonner JM, Kory N, Boland S, Arczewska AA, Ralvenius WT, Akay L, Lockshin E, He L, Milo B, Graziosi A, Baru V, Lewis CA, Kellis M, Sabatini DM, Tsai LH, Lindquist S. Sci Transl Med. 2021 Mar 3;13(583). pii: 13/583/eaaz4564. doi: 10.1126/scitranslmed.aaz4564. PubMed 33658354.
Backbone
  Vector backbone: pNH605
  Backbone size w/o insert (bp): 7705
  Total vector size (bp): 8765
  Vector type: Yeast Expression
  Selectable markers: LEU2
Growth in bacteria
  Bacterial resistance: Ampicillin, 100 μg/mL
  Growth temperature: 37°C
  Growth strain: DH5alpha
  Copy number: High Copy
Gene/Insert
  Gene/Insert name: Apolipoprotein E e4 (alt name: APOE4)
  Species: H. sapiens (human)
  Insert size (bp): 1026
  Mutation: e4 allele
  Entrez Gene: APOE (a.k.a. AD2, APO-E, ApoE4, LDLCQ5, LPG)
  Promoter: GAL1
  Tag / fusion protein: Kar2 signal sequence (N terminal on insert)
  Cloning method: Gibson Cloning
  Sequencing primers: 5′ aatatacctctatactttaacgtc
Terms and licenses: Academic/Nonprofit Terms; Industry Terms: Not Available to Industry
How to cite: pGS_101 was a gift from Susan Lindquist & Li-Huei Tsai (Addgene plasmid # 160541 ; http://n2t.net/addgene:160541 ; RRID:Addgene_160541)
